Addgene plasmid #144314: TFORF1888
Purpose: Lentiviral vector for overexpressing transcription factor ORFs with unique 24-bp barcodes. Barcodes facilitate identification of transcription factors in pooled screens.
Depositing lab: Feng Zhang. Depositing organization: Broad Institute. Publication: A transcription factor atlas of directed differentiation. Joung J, Ma S, Tay T, Geiger-Schuller KR, Kirchgatterer PC, Verdine VK, Guo B, Arias-Garcia MA, Allen WE, Singh A, Kuksenko O, Abudayyeh OO, Gootenberg JS, Fu Z, Macrae RK, Buenrostro JD, Regev A, Zhang F. Cell. 2023 Jan 5;186(1):209-229.e26. doi: 10.1016/j.cell.2022.11.026. PubMed 36608654.
Backbone
  Vector backbone: pLX_TRC317
  Backbone manufacturer: Broad Institute Genetic Perturbation Platform
  Backbone size w/o insert (bp): 8264
  Vector type: Mammalian Expression, Lentiviral
  Selectable markers: Puromycin
Growth in bacteria
  Bacterial resistance: Ampicillin, 100 μg/mL
  Growth temperature: 37°C
  Growth strain: NEB Stable
  Copy number: High Copy
Gene/Insert
  Gene/Insert name: BRCA1
  Species: H. sapiens (human)
  Insert size (bp): 5552
  Entrez Gene: BRCA1 (a.k.a. BRCAI, BRCC1, BROVCA1, FANCS, IRIS, PNCA4, PPP1R53, PSCP, RNF53)
  Promoter: EF1a
  Cloning method: Unknown
  Sequencing primers: 5′ GGGTGGAGACTGAAGTTAGGCCAG; 3′ CACATAGCGTAAAAGGAGCAACATAG
Terms and licenses: Academic/Nonprofit Terms; Industry Terms: Not Available to Industry
Depositor comments: NM_007297,ENST00000493795 . The transcription factor ORF portion of this plasmid was synthesized by Genewiz. Please test multiple small colonies in case of plasmid recombination. To make this collection available in a timely manner, a portion of this collection was not fully sequenced by Addgene. If an Addgene verified full plasmid sequence is not available, please contact us prior to placing an order to request the full sequence.
How to cite: TFORF1888 was a gift from Feng Zhang (Addgene plasmid # 144314 ; http://n2t.net/addgene:144314 ; RRID:Addgene_144314)
