[The description below was written by a language model from this plasmid's Addgene catalogue record and pLannotate feature annotations shown in this document.]
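Description:
TFORF1888 is a lentiviral mammalian expression plasmid built on the pLX_TRC317 backbone. It belongs to a barcoded transcription factor ORF collection designed for overexpression studies and pooled screens. It is propagated in E. coli through a high-copy ColE1/pUC-type origin with ampicillin resistance (AmpR), and it also carries an f1 origin and remnants of a lac/T7/T3 cloning region. The depositor warns that the plasmid can recombine, which is a known risk for LTR-containing vectors with large inserts. The full sequenced record is about 13.8 kb.

The viral portion has a third-generation, self-inactivating layout. An RSV promoter drives a truncated HIV-1 5' LTR, followed by the Ψ packaging signal with a partial gag fragment, the Rev response element, a cPPT/CTS element, and a ΔU3 3' LTR followed by an SV40 polyadenylation signal. Between the LTRs sit two expression units. An SV40 early promoter/origin drives puromycin N-acetyltransferase so that transduced cells can be selected. Downstream of it, the EF-1α promoter drives the human BRCA1 open reading frame, an insert of roughly 5.5 kb that the depositor notes link to a specific RefSeq/Ensembl isoform and describe as synthesized. A WPRE after the ORF enhances transcript stability and expression.

According to the catalogue entry, each construct in the series carries a unique 24-bp barcode that identifies the ORF in pooled experiments. The barcode is not annotated in the feature table, so its position is not stated. A short U6 promoter fragment annotated between the ORF and the WPRE is most likely residual backbone sequence. No epitope tag or fluorescent reporter is recorded. The construct is typically used to produce lentivirus for stable, puromycin-selectable BRCA1 overexpression, either on its own or as part of the barcoded library.
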