Features (pLannotate 1.2.2; 31 found; start..end, strand, type, name):
      5..231     +  promoter       RSV promoter: Rous sarcoma virus enhancer/promoter
    232..412     +  LTR            5' LTR (truncated): truncated 5' long terminal repeat (LTR) from HIV-1
    459..584     +  misc_feature   HIV-1 Ψ: packaging signal of human immunodeficiency virus type 1
    568..931     +  CDS            HIV-1 gag (fragment): gag protein from human immunodeficiency virus 1; gag
   1077..1310    +  misc_feature   RRE: The Rev response element (RRE) of HIV-1 allows for Rev-dependent mRNA export from the nucleus to the cytoplasm.
   1687..1713    +  CDS            Rev (fragment): human immunodeficiency virus 1 (HIV-1) Rev protein; rev; enhances nuclear export of unspliced and incompletely spliced viral mRNAs
   1720..1743    +  promoter       SV40 promoter (fragment): SV40 early promoter
   1744..1815    +  promoter       SV40 promoter (fragment): SV40 enhancer and early promoter
   1839..1974    +  rep_origin     SV40 ori: SV40 origin of replication
   2020..2616    +  CDS            PuroR (fragment): puromycin N-acetyltransferase; pac from Streptomyces; confers resistance to puromycin
   2665..2782    +  misc_feature   cPPT/CTS: central polypurine tract and central termination sequence of HIV-1
   2847..2913    +  CDS            small t antigen (fragment): SV40 (simian virus 40) small t antigen
   2920..4098    +  promoter       EF-1α promoter: strong constitutive promoter for human elongation factor EF-1α
   4115..9562    +  CDS            BRCA1: BRCA1_HUMAN - Also known as RNF53. Experimental evidence at protein level: Swiss-Prot protein existence level 1. E3 ubiquitin-protein ligase that specifically mediates the formation of 'Lys-6'-linked polyubiquitin chains and plays a central role in DNA repair by facilitating cellular responses to DNA damage (PubMed:12890688, PubMed:14976165, PubMed:16818604, PubMed:17525340, PubMed:12887909, PubMed:10500182, PubMed:19261748). It is unclear whether it also mediates the formation of other types of polyubiquitin chains (PubMed:12890688). The BRCA1-BARD1 heterodimer coordinates a diverse range of
   9578..9631    +  promoter       U6 promoter (fragment): RNA polymerase III promoter for human U6 snRNA
   9673..10261   +  misc_feature   WPRE: woodchuck hepatitis virus posttranscriptional regulatory element
  10312..10331   +  misc_feature   cPPT/CTS (fragment): central polypurine tract and central termination sequence of HIV-1
  10333..10566   +  LTR            3' LTR (ΔU3): self-inactivating 3' long terminal repeat (LTR) from HIV-1
  10644..10765   +  polyA_signal   SV40 poly(A) signal: SV40 polyadenylation signal
  10805..10940   +  rep_origin     SV40 ori: SV40 origin of replication
  10961..10979   -  promoter       T7 promoter: promoter for bacteriophage T7 RNA polymerase
  10987..11142   +  CDS            lacZα (fragment): LacZα fragment of β-galactosidase; lacZ fragment
  11147..11575   +  rep_origin     f1 ori (sequence partly withheld): f1 bacteriophage origin of replication; arrow indicates direction of (+) strand synthesis
  11628..11732   +  promoter       AmpR promoter: bla
  11733..12593   +  CDS            AmpR: β-lactamase; bla; confers resistance to ampicillin, carbenicillin, and related antibiotics
  12764..13352   +  rep_origin     ori: high-copy-number ColE1/pMB1/pBR322/pUC origin of replication
  13535..13627   +  CDS            lacI (fragment): lac repressor; lacI; The lac repressor binds to the lac operator to inhibit transcription in E. coli. This inhibition can be relieved by adding lactose or isopropyl-β-D-thiogalactopyranoside (IPTG).
  13640..13661   +  protein_bind   CAP binding site: CAP binding activates transcription in the presence of cAMP. E. coli catabolite activator protein
  13676..13706   +  promoter       lac promoter: promoter for the E. coli lac operon
  13710..13732   +  protein_bind   lac operator (fragment): The lac repressor binds to the lac operator to inhibit transcription in E. coli. This inhibition can be relieved by adding lactose or isopropyl-β-D-thiogalactopyranoside (IPTG). lac repressor encoded by lacI
  13775..13793   +  promoter       T3 promoter: promoter for bacteriophage T3 RNA polymerase
>Addgene plasmid #144314 | TFORF1888 | addgene full sequence | sequence record 404191 | Addgene NGS Result
TTAATGTAGTCTTATGCAATACTCTTGTAGTCTTGCAACATGGTAACGATGAGTTAGCAACATGCCTTAC
AAGGAGAGAAAAAGCACCGTGCATGCCGATTGGTGGAAGTAAGGTGGTACGATCGTGCCTTATTAGGAAG
GCAACAGACGGGTCTGACATGGATTGGACGAACCACTGAATTGCCGCATTGCAGAGATATTGTATTTAAG
TGCCTAGCTCGATACATAAACGGGTCTCTCTGGTTAGACCAGATCTGAGCCTGGGAGCTCTCTGGCTAAC
TAGGGAACCCACTGCTTAAGCCTCAATAAAGCTTGCCTTGAGTGCTTCAAGTAGTGTGTGCCCGTCTGTT
GTGTGACTCTGGTAACTAGAGATCCCTCAGACCCTTTTAGTCAGTGTGGAAAATCTCTAGCAGTGGCGCC
CGAACAGGGACTTGAAAGCGAAAGGGAAACCAGAGGAGCTCTCTCGACGCAGGACTCGGCTTGCTGAAGC
GCGCACGGCAAGAGGCGAGGGGCGGCGACTGGTGAGTACGCCAAAAATTTTGACTAGCGGAGGCTAGAAG
GAGAGAGATGGGTGCGAGAGCGTCAGTATTAAGCGGGGGAGAATTAGATCGCGATGGGAAAAAATTCGGT
TAAGGCCAGGGGGAAAGAAAAAATATAAATTAAAACATATAGTATGGGCAAGCAGGGAGCTAGAACGATT
CGCAGTTAATCCTGGCCTGTTAGAAACATCAGAAGGCTGTAGACAAATACTGGGACAGCTACAACCATCC
CTTCAGACAGGATCAGAAGAACTTAGATCATTATATAATACAGTAGCAACCCTCTATTGTGTGCATCAAA
GGATAGAGATAAAAGACACCAAGGAAGCTTTAGACAAGATAGAGGAAGAGCAAAACAAAAGTAAGACCAC
CGCACAGCAAGCGGCCGCTGATCTTCAGACCTGGAGGAGGAGATATGAGGGACAATTGGAGAAGTGAATT
ATATAAATATAAAGTAGTAAAAATTGAACCATTAGGAGTAGCACCCACCAAGGCAAAGAGAAGAGTGGTG
CAGAGAGAAAAAAGAGCAGTGGGAATAGGAGCTTTGTTCCTTGGGTTCTTGGGAGCAGCAGGAAGCACTA
TGGGCGCAGCGTCAATGACGCTGACGGTACAGGCCAGACAATTATTGTCTGGTATAGTGCAGCAGCAGAA
CAATTTGCTGAGGGCTATTGAGGCGCAACAGCATCTGTTGCAACTCACAGTCTGGGGCATCAAGCAGCTC
CAGGCAAGAATCCTGGCTGTGGAAAGATACCTAAAGGATCAACAGCTCCTGGGGATTTGGGGTTGCTCTG
GAAAACTCATTTGCACCACTGCTGTGCCTTGGAATGCTAGTTGGAGTAATAAATCTCTGGAACAGATTTG
GAATCACACGACCTGGATGGAGTGGGACAGAGAAATTAACAATTACACAAGCTTAATACACTCCTTAATT
GAAGAATCGCAAAACCAGCAAGAAAAGAATGAACAAGAATTATTGGAATTAGATAAATGGGCAAGTTTGT
GGAATTGGTTTAACATAACAAATTGGCTGTGGTATATAAAATTATTCATAATGATAGTAGGAGGCTTGGT
AGGTTTAAGAATAGTTTTTGCTGTACTTTCTATAGTGAATAGAGTTAGGCAGGGATATTCACCATTATCG
TTTCAGACCCACCTCCCAACCCCGAGGGGACCCATGCATTGCATCTCAATTAGTCAGCAACCAGGTGTGG
AAAGTCCCCAGGCTCCCCAGCAGGCAGAAGTATGCAAAGCATGCGTCTCAATTAGTCAGCAACCATAGTC
CCGCCCCTAACTCCGCCCATCCCGCCCCTAACTCCGCCCAGTTCCGCCCATTCTCCGCCCCATGGCTGAC
TAATTTTTTTTATTTATGCAGAGGCCGAGGCCGCCTCGGCCTCTGAGCTATTCCAGAAGTAGTGAGGAGG
CTTTTTTGGAGGCCTAGGCTTTTGCAAAAAGCTTTCTAGAGGTACCACCGGAGCTTACCATGACCGAGTA
CAAGCCCACGGTGCGCCTCGCCACCCGCGACGACGTCCCCAGGGCCGTACGCACCCTCGCCGCCGCGTTC
GCCGACTACCCCGCCACGCGCCACACCGTCGATCCGGACCGCCACATCGAGCGGGTCACCGAGCTGCAAG
AACTCTTCCTCACGCGCGTCGGGCTCGACATCGGCAAGGTGTGGGTCGCGGACGACGGCGCCGCCGTGGC
GGTCTGGACCACGCCGGAGAGCGTCGAAGCGGGGGCGGTGTTCGCCGAGATCGGCCCGCGCATGGCCGAG
TTGAGCGGTTCCCGGCTGGCCGCGCAGCAACAGATGGAAGGCCTCCTGGCGCCGCACCGGCCCAAGGAGC
CCGCGTGGTTCCTGGCCACCGTCGGCGTCTCGCCCGACCACCAGGGCAAGGGTCTGGGCAGCGCCGTCGT
GCTCCCCGGAGTGGAGGCGGCCGAGCGCGCCGGGGTGCCCGCCTTCCTGGAGACCTCCGCGCCCCGCAAC
CTCCCCTTCTACGAGCGGCTCGGCTTCACCGTCACCGCCGACGTCGAGGTGCCCGAAGGACCGCGCACCT
GGTGCATGACCCGCAAGCCCGGTGCCAGTTAACGAATTCTAGATCTTGAGACAAATGGCAGTATTCATCC
ACAATTTTAAAAGAAAAGGGGGGATTGGGGGGTACAGTGCAGGGGAAAGAATAGTAGACATAATAGCAAC
AGACATACAAACTAAAGAATTACAAAAACAAATTACAAAAATTCAAAATTTTCGGGTTTATTACAGGGAC
AGCAGAGATCCACTTTGGCGCCGGCTCGAGGCCTGCAGGTGCAAAGATGGATAAAGTTTTAAACAGAGAG
GAATCTTTGCAGCTAATGGACCTTCTAGGTCTTGAAAGGAGTGGGAATTGGCTCCGGTGCCCGTCAGTGG
GCAGAGCGCACATCGCCCACAGTCCCCGAGAAGTTGGGGGGAGGGGTCGGCAATTGAACCGGTGCCTAGA
GAAGGTGGCGCGGGGTAAACTGGGAAAGTGATGTCGTGTACTGGCTCCGCCTTTTTCCCGAGGGTGGGGG
AGAACCGTATATAAGTGCAGTAGTCGCCGTGAACGTTCTTTTTCGCAACGGGTTTGCCGCCAGAACACAG
GTAAGTGCCGTGTGTGGTTCCCGCGGGCCTGGCCTCTTTACGGGTTATGGCCCTTGCGTGCCTTGAATTA
CTTCCACCTGGCTGCAGTACGTGATTCTTGATCCCGAGCTTCGGGTTGGAAGTGGGTGGGAGAGTTCGAG
GCCTTGCGCTTAAGGAGCCCCTTCGCCTCGTGCTTGAGTTGAGGCCTGGCCTGGGCGCTGGGGCCGCCGC
GTGCGAATCTGGTGGCACCTTCGCGCCTGTCTCGCTGCTTTCGATAAGTCTCTAGCCATTTAAAATTTTT
GATGACCTGCTGCGACGCTTTTTTTCTGGCAAGATAGTCTTGTAAATGCGGGCCAAGATCTGCACACTGG
TATTTCGGTTTTTGGGGCCGCGGGCGGCGACGGGGCCCGTGCGTCCCAGCGCACATGTTCGGCGAGGCGG
GGCCTGCGAGCGCGGCCACCGAGAATCGGACGGGGGTAGTCTCAAGCTGGCCGGCCTGCTCTGGTGCCTG
GCCTCGCGCCGCCGTGTATCGCCCCGCCCTGGGCGGCAAGGCTGGCCCGGTCGGCACCAGTTGCGTGAGC
GGAAAGATGGCCGCTTCCCGGCCCTGCTGCAGGGAGCTCAAAATGGAGGACGCGGCGCTCGGGAGAGCGG
GCGGGTGAGTCACCCACACAAAGGAAAAGGGCCTTTCCGTCCTCAGCCGTCGCTTCATGTGACTCCACGG
AGTACCGGGCGCCGTCCAGGCACCTCGATTAGTTCTCGAGCTTTTGGAGTACGTCGTCTTTAGGTTGGGG
GGAGGGGTTTTATGCGATGGAGTTTCCCCACACTGAGTGGGTGGAGACTGAAGTTAGGCCAGCTTGGCAC
TTGATGTAATTCTCCTTGGAATTTGCCCTTTTTGAGTTTGGATCTTGGTTCATTCTCAAGCCTCAGACAG
TGGTTCAAAGTTTTTTTCTTCCATTTCAGGTGTCGTGAGGCTAGCACCGCCACCATGCTGAAACTTCTCA
ACCAGAAGAAAGGGCCTTCACAGTGTCCTTTATGTAAGAATGATATAACCAAAAGGAGCCTACAAGAAAG
TACGAGATTTAGTCAACTTGTTGAAGAGCTATTGAAAATCATTTGTGCTTTTCAGCTTGACACAGGTTTG
GAGTATGCAAACAGCTATAATTTTGCAAAAAAGGAAAATAACTCTCCTGAACATCTAAAAGATGAAGTTT
CTATCATCCAAAGTATGGGCTACAGAAACCGTGCCAAAAGACTTCTACAGAGTGAACCCGAAAATCCTTC
CTTGCAGGAAACCAGTCTCAGTGTCCAACTCTCTAACCTTGGAACTGTGAGAACTCTGAGGACAAAGCAG
CGGATACAACCTCAAAAGACGTCTGTCTACATTGAATTGGGATCTGATTCTTCTGAAGATACCGTTAATA
AGGCAACTTATTGCAGTGTGGGAGATCAAGAATTGTTACAAATCACCCCTCAAGGAACCAGGGATGAAAT
CAGTTTGGATTCTGCAAAAAAGGCTGCTTGTGAATTTTCTGAGACGGATGTAACAAATACTGAACATCAT
CAACCCAGTAATAATGATTTGAACACCACTGAGAAGCGTGCAGCTGAGAGGCATCCAGAAAAGTATCAGG
GTAGTTCTGTTTCAAACTTGCATGTGGAGCCATGTGGCACAAATACTCATGCCAGCTCATTACAGCATGA
GAACAGCAGTTTATTACTCACTAAAGACAGAATGAATGTAGAAAAGGCTGAATTCTGTAATAAAAGCAAA
CAGCCTGGCTTAGCAAGGAGCCAACATAACAGATGGGCTGGAAGTAAGGAAACATGTAATGATAGGCGGA
CTCCCAGCACAGAAAAAAAGGTAGATCTGAATGCTGATCCCCTGTGTGAGAGAAAAGAATGGAATAAGCA
GAAACTGCCATGCTCAGAGAATCCTAGAGATACTGAAGATGTTCCTTGGATAACACTAAATAGCAGCATT
CAGAAAGTTAATGAGTGGTTTTCCAGAAGTGATGAACTGTTAGGTTCTGATGACTCACATGATGGGGAGT
CTGAATCAAATGCCAAAGTAGCTGATGTATTGGACGTTCTAAATGAGGTAGATGAATATTCTGGTTCTTC
AGAGAAAATAGACTTACTGGCCAGTGATCCTCATGAGGCTTTAATATGTAAAAGTGAAAGAGTTCACTCC
AAATCAGTAGAGAGTAATATTGAAGACAAAATATTTGGGAAAACCTATCGGAAGAAGGCAAGCCTCCCCA
ACTTAAGCCATGTAACTGAAAATCTAATTATAGGAGCATTTGTTACTGAGCCACAGATAATACAAGAGCG
TCCCCTCACAAATAAATTAAAGCGTAAAAGGAGACCTACATCAGGCCTTCATCCTGAGGATTTTATCAAG
AAAGCAGATTTGGCAGTTCAAAAGACTCCTGAAATGATAAATCAGGGAACTAACCAAACGGAGCAGAATG
GTCAAGTGATGAATATTACTAATAGTGGTCATGAGAATAAAACAAAAGGTGATTCTATTCAGAATGAGAA
AAATCCTAACCCAATAGAATCACTCGAAAAAGAATCTGCTTTCAAAACGAAAGCTGAACCTATAAGCAGC
AGTATAAGCAATATGGAACTCGAATTAAATATCCACAATTCAAAAGCACCTAAAAAGAATAGGCTGAGGA
GGAAGTCTTCTACCAGGCATATTCATGCGCTTGAACTAGTAGTCAGTAGAAATCTAAGCCCACCTAATTG
TACTGAATTGCAAATTGATAGTTGTTCTAGCAGTGAAGAGATAAAGAAAAAAAAGTACAACCAAATGCCA
GTCAGGCACAGCAGAAACCTACAACTCATGGAAGGTAAAGAACCTGCAACTGGAGCCAAGAAGAGTAACA
AGCCAAATGAACAGACAAGTAAAAGACATGACAGCGATACTTTCCCAGAGCTGAAGTTAACAAATGCACC
TGGTTCTTTTACTAAGTGTTCAAATACCAGTGAACTTAAAGAATTTGTCAATCCTAGCCTTCCAAGAGAA
GAAAAAGAAGAGAAACTAGAAACAGTTAAAGTGTCTAATAATGCTGAAGACCCCAAAGATCTCATGTTAA
GTGGAGAAAGGGTTTTGCAAACTGAAAGATCTGTAGAGAGTAGCAGTATTTCATTGGTACCTGGTACTGA
TTATGGCACTCAGGAAAGTATCTCGTTACTGGAAGTTAGCACTCTAGGGAAGGCAAAAACAGAACCAAAT
AAATGTGTGAGTCAGTGTGCAGCATTTGAAAACCCCAAGGGACTAATTCATGGTTGTTCCAAAGATAATA
GAAATGACACAGAAGGCTTTAAGTATCCATTGGGACATGAAGTTAACCACAGTCGGGAAACAAGCATAGA
AATGGAAGAAAGTGAACTTGATGCTCAGTATTTGCAGAATACATTCAAGGTTTCAAAGCGCCAGTCATTT
GCTCCGTTTTCAAATCCAGGAAATGCAGAAGAGGAATGTGCAACATTCTCTGCCCACTCTGGGTCCTTAA
AGAAACAAAGTCCAAAAGTCACTTTTGAATGTGAACAAAAGGAAGAAAATCAAGGAAAGAATGAGTCTAA
TATCAAGCCTGTACAGACAGTTAATATCACTGCAGGCTTTCCTGTGGTTGGTCAGAAAGATAAGCCAGTT
GATAATGCCAAATGTAGTATCAAAGGAGGCTCTAGGTTTTGTCTATCATCTCAGTTCAGAGGCAACGAAA
CTGGACTCATTACTCCAAATAAACATGGACTTTTACAAAACCCATATCGTATACCACCACTTTTTCCCAT
CAAGTCATTTGTTAAAACTAAATGTAAGAAAAATCTGCTAGAGGAAAACTTTGAGGAACATTCAATGTCA
CCTGAAAGAGAAATGGGAAATGAGAACATTCCAAGTACAGTGAGCACAATTAGCCGTAATAACATTAGAG
AAAATGTTTTTAAAGAAGCCAGCTCAAGCAATATTAATGAAGTAGGTTCCAGTACTAATGAAGTGGGCTC
CAGTATTAATGAAATAGGTTCCAGTGATGAAAACATTCAAGCAGAACTAGGTAGAAACAGAGGGCCAAAA
TTGAATGCTATGCTTAGATTAGGGGTTTTGCAACCTGAGGTCTATAAACAAAGTCTTCCTGGAAGTAATT
GTAAGCATCCTGAAATAAAAAAGCAAGAATATGAAGAAGTAGTTCAGACTGTTAATACAGATTTCTCTCC
ATATCTGATTTCAGATAACTTAGAACAGCCTATGGGAAGTAGTCATGCATCTCAGGTTTGTTCTGAGACA
CCTGATGACCTGTTAGATGATGGTGAAATAAAGGAAGATACTAGTTTTGCTGAAAATGACATTAAGGAAA
GTTCTGCTGTTTTTAGCAAAAGCGTCCAGAAAGGAGAGCTTAGCAGGAGTCCTAGCCCTTTCACCCATAC
ACATTTGGCTCAGGGTTACCGAAGAGGGGCCAAGAAATTAGAGTCCTCAGAAGAGAACTTATCTAGTGAG
GATGAAGAGCTTCCCTGCTTCCAACACTTGTTATTTGGTAAAGTAAACAATATACCTTCTCAGTCTACTA
GGCATAGCACCGTTGCTACCGAGTGTCTGTCTAAGAACACAGAGGAGAATTTATTATCATTGAAGAATAG
CTTAAATGACTGCAGTAACCAGGTAATATTGGCAAAGGCATCTCAGGAACATCACCTTAGTGAGGAAACA
AAATGTTCTGCTAGCTTGTTTTCTTCACAGTGCAGTGAATTGGAAGACTTGACTGCAAATACAAACACCC
AGGATCCTTTCTTGATTGGTTCTTCCAAACAAATGAGGCATCAGTCTGAAAGCCAGGGAGTTGGTCTGAG
TGACAAGGAATTGGTTTCAGATGATGAAGAAAGAGGAACGGGCTTGGAAGAAAATAATCAAGAAGAGCAA
AGCATGGATTCAAACTTAGGTGAAGCAGCATCTGGGTGTGAGAGTGAAACAAGCGTCTCTGAAGACTGCT
CAGGGCTATCCTCTCAGAGTGACATTTTAACCACTCAGCAGAGGGATACCATGCAACATAACCTGATAAA
GCTCCAGCAGGAAATGGCTGAACTAGAAGCTGTGTTAGAACAGCATGGGAGCCAGCCTTCTAACAGCTAC
CCTTCCATCATAAGTGACTCTTCTGCCCTTGAGGACCTGCGAAATCCAGAACAAAGCACATCAGAAAAAG
CAGTATTAACTTCACAGAAAAGTAGTGAATACCCTATAAGCCAGAATCCAGAAGGCCTTTCTGCTGACAA
GTTTGAGGTGTCTGCAGATAGTTCTACCAGTAAAAATAAAGAACCAGGAGTGGAAAGGTCATCCCCTTCT
AAATGCCCATCATTAGATGATAGGTGGTACATGCACAGTTGCTCTGGGAGTCTTCAGAATAGAAACTACC
CATCTCAAGAGGAGCTCATTAAGGTTGTTGATGTGGAGGAGCAACAGCTGGAAGAGTCTGGGCCACACGA
TTTGACGGAAACATCTTACTTGCCAAGGCAAGATCTAGAGGGAACCCCTTACCTGGAATCTGGAATCAGC
CTCTTCTCTGATGACCCTGAATCTGATCCTTCTGAAGACAGAGCCCCAGAGTCAGCTCGTGTTGGCAACA
TACCATCTTCAACCTCTGCATTGAAAGTTCCCCAATTGAAAGTTGCAGAATCTGCCCAGAGTCCAGCTGC
TGCTCATACTACTGATACTGCTGGGTATAATGCAATGGAAGAAAGTGTGAGCAGGGAGAAGCCAGAATTG
ACAGCTTCAACAGAAAGGGTCAACAAAAGAATGTCCATGGTGGTGTCTGGCCTGACCCCAGAAGAATTTA
TGCTCGTGTACAAGTTTGCCAGAAAACACCACATCACTTTAACTAATCTAATTACTGAAGAGACTACTCA
TGTTGTTATGAAAACAGATGCTGAGTTTGTGTGTGAACGGACACTGAAATATTTTCTAGGAATTGCGGGA
GGAAAATGGGTAGTTAGCTATTTCTGGGTGACCCAGTCTATTAAAGAAAGAAAAATGCTGAATGAGCATG
ATTTTGAAGTCAGAGGAGATGTGGTCAATGGAAGAAACCACCAAGGTCCAAAGCGAGCAAGAGAATCCCA
GGACAGAAAGATCTTCAGGGGGCTAGAAATCTGTTGCTATGGGCCCTTCACCAACATGCCCACAGATCAA
CTGGAATGGATGGTACAGCTGTGTGGTGCTTCTGTGGTGAAGGAGCTTTCATCATTCACCCTTGGCACAG
GTGTCCACCCAATTGTGGTTGTGCAGCCAGATGCCTGGACAGAGGACAATGGCTTCCATGCAATTGGGCA
GATGTGTGAGGCACCTGTGGTGACCCGAGAGTGGGTGTTGGACAGTGTAGCACTCTACCAGTGCCAGGAG
CTGGACACCTACCTGATACCCCAGATCCCCCACAGCCACTACTAGTAATGAACTAGTCCGTAACTTGAAA
GTATTTCGATTTCTTGGCTTTATATATCTTGTGGAAAGGACGAACTGAACTGATCTTGGCGTTATACACG
CGTTAAGTCGACAATCAACCTCTGGATTACAAAATTTGTGAAAGATTGACTGGTATTCTTAACTATGTTG
CTCCTTTTACGCTATGTGGATACGCTGCTTTAATGCCTTTGTATCATGCTATTGCTTCCCGTATGGCTTT
CATTTTCTCCTCCTTGTATAAATCCTGGTTGCTGTCTCTTTATGAGGAGTTGTGGCCCGTTGTCAGGCAA
CGTGGCGTGGTGTGCACTGTGTTTGCTGACGCAACCCCCACTGGTTGGGGCATTGCCACCACCTGTCAGC
TCCTTTCCGGGACTTTCGCTTTCCCCCTCCCTATTGCCACGGCGGAACTCATCGCCGCCTGCCTTGCCCG
CTGCTGGACAGGGGCTCGGCTGTTGGGCACTGACAATTCCGTGGTGTTGTCGGGGAAATCATCGTCCTTT
CCTTGGCTGCTCGCCTGTGTTGCCACCTGGATTCTGCGCGGGACGTCCTTCTGCTACGTCCCTTCGGCCC
TCAATCCAGCGGACCTTCCTTCCCGCGGCCTGCTGCCGGCTCTGCGGCCTCTTCCGCGTCTTCGCCTTCG
CCCTCAGACGAGTCGGATCTCCCTTTGGGCCGCCTCCCCGCGTCGACTTTAAGACCAATGACTTACAAGG
CAGCTGTAGATCTTAGCCACTTTTTAAAAGAAAAGGGGGGACTGGAAGGGCTAATTCACTCCCAACGAAG
ACAAGATCTGCTTTTTGCTTGTACTGGGTCTCTCTGGTTAGACCAGATCTGAGCCTGGGAGCTCTCTGGC
TAACTAGGGAACCCACTGCTTAAGCCTCAATAAAGCTTGCCTTGAGTGCTTCAAGTAGTGTGTGCCCGTC
TGTTGTGTGACTCTGGTAACTAGAGATCCCTCAGACCCTTTTAGTCAGTGTGGAAAATCTCTAGCAGTAC
GTATAGTAGTTCATGTCATCTTATTATTCAGTATTTATAACTTGCAAAGAAATGAATATCAGAGAGTGAG
AGGAACTTGTTTATTGCAGCTTATAATGGTTACAAATAAAGCAATAGCATCACAAATTTCACAAATAAAG
CATTTTTTTCACTGCATTCTAGTTGTGGTTTGTCCAAACTCATCAATGTATCTTATCATGTCTGGCTCTA
GCTATCCCGCCCCTAACTCCGCCCATCCCGCCCCTAACTCCGCCCAGTTCCGCCCATTCTCCGCCCCATG
GCTGACTAATTTTTTTTATTTATGCAGAGGCCGAGGCCGCCTCGGCCTCTGAGCTATTCCAGAAGTAGTG
AGGAGGCTTTTTTGGAGGCCTAGGGACGTACCCAATTCGCCCTATAGTGAGTCGTATTACGCGCGCTCAC
TGGCCGTCGTTTTACAACGTCGTGACTGGGAAAACCCTGGCGTTACCCAACTTAATCGCCTTGCAGCACA
TCCCCCTTTCGCCAGCTGGCGTAATAGCGAAGAGGCCCGCACCGATCGCCCTTCCCAACAGTTGCGCAGC
CTGAATGGCGAATGGG
[124 nt withheld, positions 11147-11270]
C
[91 nt withheld, positions 11272-11362]
A
[49 nt withheld, positions 11364-11412]
CCTTTGACGTTGGAGTCCACGTTCTTT
[37 nt withheld, positions 11440-11476]
ACCCTATCTCGGTCTATTCTTTTGATTTATAAGGGATTTTGCCGATTTCGGCCTATTGGTTAAAAAATGA
GCTGATTTAACAAAAATTTAACGCGAATTTTAACAAAATATTAACGCTTACAATTTAGGTGGCACTTTTC
GGGGAAATGTGCGCGGAACCCCTATTTGTTTATTTTTCTAAATACATTCAAATATGTATCCGCTCATGAG
ACAATAACCCTGATAAATGCTTCAATAATATTGAAAAAGGAAGAGTATGAGTATTCAACATTTCCGTGTC
GCCCTTATTCCCTTTTTTGCGGCATTTTGCCTTCCTGTTTTTGCTCACCCAGAAACGCTGGTGAAAGTAA
AAGATGCTGAAGATCAGTTGGGTGCACGAGTGGGTTACATCGAACTGGATCTCAACAGCGGTAAGATCCT
TGAGAGTTTTCGCCCCGAAGAACGTTTTCCAATGATGAGCACTTTTAAAGTTCTGCTATGTGGCGCGGTA
TTATCCCGTATTGACGCCGGGCAAGAGCAACTCGGTCGCCGCATACACTATTCTCAGAATGACTTGGTTG
AGTACTCACCAGTCACAGAAAAGCATCTTACGGATGGCATGACAGTAAGAGAATTATGCAGTGCTGCCAT
AACCATGAGTGATAACACTGCGGCCAACTTACTTCTGACAACGATCGGAGGACCGAAGGAGCTAACCGCT
TTTTTGCACAACATGGGGGATCATGTAACTCGCCTTGATCGTTGGGAACCGGAGCTGAATGAAGCCATAC
CAAACGACGAGCGTGACACCACGATGCCTGTAGCAATGGCAACAACGTTGCGCAAACTATTAACTGGCGA
ACTACTTACTCTAGCTTCCCGGCAACAATTAATAGACTGGATGGAGGCGGATAAAGTTGCAGGACCACTT
CTGCGCTCGGCCCTTCCGGCTGGCTGGTTTATTGCTGATAAATCTGGAGCCGGTGAGCGTGGGTCTCGCG
GTATCATTGCAGCACTGGGGCCAGATGGTAAGCCCTCCCGTATCGTAGTTATCTACACGACGGGGAGTCA
GGCAACTATGGATGAACGAAATAGACAGATCGCTGAGATAGGTGCCTCACTGATTAAGCATTGGTAACTG
TCAGACCAAGTTTACTCATATATACTTTAGATTGATTTAAAACTTCATTTTTAATTTAAAAGGATCTAGG
TGAAGATCCTTTTTGATAATCTCATGACCAAAATCCCTTAACGTGAGTTTTCGTTCCACTGAGCGTCAGA
CCCCGTAGAAAAGATCAAAGGATCTTCTTGAGATCCTTTTTTTCTGCGCGTAATCTGCTGCTTGCAAACA
AAAAAACCACCGCTACCAGCGGTGGTTTGTTTGCCGGATCAAGAGCTACCAACTCTTTTTCCGAAGGTAA
CTGGCTTCAGCAGAGCGCAGATACCAAATACTGTTCTTCTAGTGTAGCCGTAGTTAGGCCACCACTTCAA
GAACTCTGTAGCACCGCCTACATACCTCGCTCTGCTAATCCTGTTACCAGTGGCTGCTGCCAGTGGCGAT
AAGTCGTGTCTTACCGGGTTGGACTCAAGACGATAGTTACCGGATAAGGCGCAGCGGTCGGGCTGAACGG
GGGGTTCGTGCACACAGCCCAGCTTGGAGCGAACGACCTACACCGAACTGAGATACCTACAGCGTGAGCT
ATGAGAAAGCGCCACGCTTCCCGAAGGGAGAAAGGCGGACAGGTATCCGGTAAGCGGCAGGGTCGGAACA
GGAGAGCGCACGAGGGAGCTTCCAGGGGGAAACGCCTGGTATCTTTATAGTCCTGTCGGGTTTCGCCACC
TCTGACTTGAGCGTCGATTTTTGTGATGCTCGTCAGGGGGGCGGAGCCTATGGAAAAACGCCAGCAACGC
GGCCTTTTTACGGTTCCTGGCCTTTTGCTGGCCTTTTGCTCACATGTTCTTTCCTGCGTTATCCCCTGAT
TCTGTGGATAACCGTATTACCGCCTTTGAGTGAGCTGATACCGCTCGCCGCAGCCGAACGACCGAGCGCA
GCGAGTCAGTGAGCGAGGAAGCGGAAGAGCGCCCAATACGCAAACCGCCTCTCCCCGCGCGTTGGCCGAT
TCATTAATGCAGCTGGCACGACAGGTTTCCCGACTGGAAAGCGGGCAGTGAGCGCAACGCAATTAATGTG
AGTTAGCTCACTCATTAGGCACCCCAGGCTTTACACTTTATGCTTCCGGCTCGTATGTTGTGTGGAATTG
TGAGCGGATAACAATTTCACACAGGAAACAGCTATGACCATGATTACGCCAAGCGCGCAATTAACCCTCA
CTAAAGGGAACAAAAGCTGGAGCTGCAAGC
