>Addgene plasmid #144314 | TFORF1888 | depositor partial sequence | sequence record 285057 | Insert
ACCGCCACCATGCTGAAACTTCTCAACCAGAAGAAAGGGCCTTCACAGTGTCCTTTATGTAAGAATGATA
TAACCAAAAGGAGCCTACAAGAAAGTACGAGATTTAGTCAACTTGTTGAAGAGCTATTGAAAATCATTTG
TGCTTTTCAGCTTGACACAGGTTTGGAGTATGCAAACAGCTATAATTTTGCAAAAAAGGAAAATAACTCT
CCTGAACATCTAAAAGATGAAGTTTCTATCATCCAAAGTATGGGCTACAGAAACCGTGCCAAAAGACTTC
TACAGAGTGAACCCGAAAATCCTTCCTTGCAGGAAACCAGTCTCAGTGTCCAACTCTCTAACCTTGGAAC
TGTGAGAACTCTGAGGACAAAGCAGCGGATACAACCTCAAAAGACGTCTGTCTACATTGAATTGGGATCT
GATTCTTCTGAAGATACCGTTAATAAGGCAACTTATTGCAGTGTGGGAGATCAAGAATTGTTACAAATCA
CCCCTCAAGGAACCAGGGATGAAATCAGTTTGGATTCTGCAAAAAAGGCTGCTTGTGAATTTTCTGAGAC
GGATGTAACAAATACTGAACATCATCAACCCAGTAATAATGATTTGAACACCACTGAGAAGCGTGCAGCT
GAGAGGCATCCAGAAAAGTATCAGGGTAGTTCTGTTTCAAACTTGCATGTGGAGCCATGTGGCACAAATA
CTCATGCCAGCTCATTACAGCATGAGAACAGCAGTTTATTACTCACTAAAGACAGAATGAATGTAGAAAA
GGCTGAATTCTGTAATAAAAGCAAACAGCCTGGCTTAGCAAGGAGCCAACATAACAGATGGGCTGGAAGT
AAGGAAACATGTAATGATAGGCGGACTCCCAGCACAGAAAAAAAGGTAGATCTGAATGCTGATCCCCTGT
GTGAGAGAAAAGAATGGAATAAGCAGAAACTGCCATGCTCAGAGAATCCTAGAGATACTGAAGATGTTCC
TTGGATAACACTAAATAGCAGCATTCAGAAAGTTAATGAGTGGTTTTCCAGAAGTGATGAACTGTTAGGT
TCTGATGACTCACATGATGGGGAGTCTGAATCAAATGCCAAAGTAGCTGATGTATTGGACGTTCTAAATG
AGGTAGATGAATATTCTGGTTCTTCAGAGAAAATAGACTTACTGGCCAGTGATCCTCATGAGGCTTTAAT
ATGTAAAAGTGAAAGAGTTCACTCCAAATCAGTAGAGAGTAATATTGAAGACAAAATATTTGGGAAAACC
TATCGGAAGAAGGCAAGCCTCCCCAACTTAAGCCATGTAACTGAAAATCTAATTATAGGAGCATTTGTTA
CTGAGCCACAGATAATACAAGAGCGTCCCCTCACAAATAAATTAAAGCGTAAAAGGAGACCTACATCAGG
CCTTCATCCTGAGGATTTTATCAAGAAAGCAGATTTGGCAGTTCAAAAGACTCCTGAAATGATAAATCAG
GGAACTAACCAAACGGAGCAGAATGGTCAAGTGATGAATATTACTAATAGTGGTCATGAGAATAAAACAA
AAGGTGATTCTATTCAGAATGAGAAAAATCCTAACCCAATAGAATCACTCGAAAAAGAATCTGCTTTCAA
AACGAAAGCTGAACCTATAAGCAGCAGTATAAGCAATATGGAACTCGAATTAAATATCCACAATTCAAAA
GCACCTAAAAAGAATAGGCTGAGGAGGAAGTCTTCTACCAGGCATATTCATGCGCTTGAACTAGTAGTCA
GTAGAAATCTAAGCCCACCTAATTGTACTGAATTGCAAATTGATAGTTGTTCTAGCAGTGAAGAGATAAA
GAAAAAAAAGTACAACCAAATGCCAGTCAGGCACAGCAGAAACCTACAACTCATGGAAGGTAAAGAACCT
GCAACTGGAGCCAAGAAGAGTAACAAGCCAAATGAACAGACAAGTAAAAGACATGACAGCGATACTTTCC
CAGAGCTGAAGTTAACAAATGCACCTGGTTCTTTTACTAAGTGTTCAAATACCAGTGAACTTAAAGAATT
TGTCAATCCTAGCCTTCCAAGAGAAGAAAAAGAAGAGAAACTAGAAACAGTTAAAGTGTCTAATAATGCT
GAAGACCCCAAAGATCTCATGTTAAGTGGAGAAAGGGTTTTGCAAACTGAAAGATCTGTAGAGAGTAGCA
GTATTTCATTGGTACCTGGTACTGATTATGGCACTCAGGAAAGTATCTCGTTACTGGAAGTTAGCACTCT
AGGGAAGGCAAAAACAGAACCAAATAAATGTGTGAGTCAGTGTGCAGCATTTGAAAACCCCAAGGGACTA
ATTCATGGTTGTTCCAAAGATAATAGAAATGACACAGAAGGCTTTAAGTATCCATTGGGACATGAAGTTA
ACCACAGTCGGGAAACAAGCATAGAAATGGAAGAAAGTGAACTTGATGCTCAGTATTTGCAGAATACATT
CAAGGTTTCAAAGCGCCAGTCATTTGCTCCGTTTTCAAATCCAGGAAATGCAGAAGAGGAATGTGCAACA
TTCTCTGCCCACTCTGGGTCCTTAAAGAAACAAAGTCCAAAAGTCACTTTTGAATGTGAACAAAAGGAAG
AAAATCAAGGAAAGAATGAGTCTAATATCAAGCCTGTACAGACAGTTAATATCACTGCAGGCTTTCCTGT
GGTTGGTCAGAAAGATAAGCCAGTTGATAATGCCAAATGTAGTATCAAAGGAGGCTCTAGGTTTTGTCTA
TCATCTCAGTTCAGAGGCAACGAAACTGGACTCATTACTCCAAATAAACATGGACTTTTACAAAACCCAT
ATCGTATACCACCACTTTTTCCCATCAAGTCATTTGTTAAAACTAAATGTAAGAAAAATCTGCTAGAGGA
AAACTTTGAGGAACATTCAATGTCACCTGAAAGAGAAATGGGAAATGAGAACATTCCAAGTACAGTGAGC
ACAATTAGCCGTAATAACATTAGAGAAAATGTTTTTAAAGAAGCCAGCTCAAGCAATATTAATGAAGTAG
GTTCCAGTACTAATGAAGTGGGCTCCAGTATTAATGAAATAGGTTCCAGTGATGAAAACATTCAAGCAGA
ACTAGGTAGAAACAGAGGGCCAAAATTGAATGCTATGCTTAGATTAGGGGTTTTGCAACCTGAGGTCTAT
AAACAAAGTCTTCCTGGAAGTAATTGTAAGCATCCTGAAATAAAAAAGCAAGAATATGAAGAAGTAGTTC
AGACTGTTAATACAGATTTCTCTCCATATCTGATTTCAGATAACTTAGAACAGCCTATGGGAAGTAGTCA
TGCATCTCAGGTTTGTTCTGAGACACCTGATGACCTGTTAGATGATGGTGAAATAAAGGAAGATACTAGT
TTTGCTGAAAATGACATTAAGGAAAGTTCTGCTGTTTTTAGCAAAAGCGTCCAGAAAGGAGAGCTTAGCA
GGAGTCCTAGCCCTTTCACCCATACACATTTGGCTCAGGGTTACCGAAGAGGGGCCAAGAAATTAGAGTC
CTCAGAAGAGAACTTATCTAGTGAGGATGAAGAGCTTCCCTGCTTCCAACACTTGTTATTTGGTAAAGTA
AACAATATACCTTCTCAGTCTACTAGGCATAGCACCGTTGCTACCGAGTGTCTGTCTAAGAACACAGAGG
AGAATTTATTATCATTGAAGAATAGCTTAAATGACTGCAGTAACCAGGTAATATTGGCAAAGGCATCTCA
GGAACATCACCTTAGTGAGGAAACAAAATGTTCTGCTAGCTTGTTTTCTTCACAGTGCAGTGAATTGGAA
GACTTGACTGCAAATACAAACACCCAGGATCCTTTCTTGATTGGTTCTTCCAAACAAATGAGGCATCAGT
CTGAAAGCCAGGGAGTTGGTCTGAGTGACAAGGAATTGGTTTCAGATGATGAAGAAAGAGGAACGGGCTT
GGAAGAAAATAATCAAGAAGAGCAAAGCATGGATTCAAACTTAGGTGAAGCAGCATCTGGGTGTGAGAGT
GAAACAAGCGTCTCTGAAGACTGCTCAGGGCTATCCTCTCAGAGTGACATTTTAACCACTCAGCAGAGGG
ATACCATGCAACATAACCTGATAAAGCTCCAGCAGGAAATGGCTGAACTAGAAGCTGTGTTAGAACAGCA
TGGGAGCCAGCCTTCTAACAGCTACCCTTCCATCATAAGTGACTCTTCTGCCCTTGAGGACCTGCGAAAT
CCAGAACAAAGCACATCAGAAAAAGCAGTATTAACTTCACAGAAAAGTAGTGAATACCCTATAAGCCAGA
ATCCAGAAGGCCTTTCTGCTGACAAGTTTGAGGTGTCTGCAGATAGTTCTACCAGTAAAAATAAAGAACC
AGGAGTGGAAAGGTCATCCCCTTCTAAATGCCCATCATTAGATGATAGGTGGTACATGCACAGTTGCTCT
GGGAGTCTTCAGAATAGAAACTACCCATCTCAAGAGGAGCTCATTAAGGTTGTTGATGTGGAGGAGCAAC
AGCTGGAAGAGTCTGGGCCACACGATTTGACGGAAACATCTTACTTGCCAAGGCAAGATCTAGAGGGAAC
CCCTTACCTGGAATCTGGAATCAGCCTCTTCTCTGATGACCCTGAATCTGATCCTTCTGAAGACAGAGCC
CCAGAGTCAGCTCGTGTTGGCAACATACCATCTTCAACCTCTGCATTGAAAGTTCCCCAATTGAAAGTTG
CAGAATCTGCCCAGAGTCCAGCTGCTGCTCATACTACTGATACTGCTGGGTATAATGCAATGGAAGAAAG
TGTGAGCAGGGAGAAGCCAGAATTGACAGCTTCAACAGAAAGGGTCAACAAAAGAATGTCCATGGTGGTG
TCTGGCCTGACCCCAGAAGAATTTATGCTCGTGTACAAGTTTGCCAGAAAACACCACATCACTTTAACTA
ATCTAATTACTGAAGAGACTACTCATGTTGTTATGAAAACAGATGCTGAGTTTGTGTGTGAACGGACACT
GAAATATTTTCTAGGAATTGCGGGAGGAAAATGGGTAGTTAGCTATTTCTGGGTGACCCAGTCTATTAAA
GAAAGAAAAATGCTGAATGAGCATGATTTTGAAGTCAGAGGAGATGTGGTCAATGGAAGAAACCACCAAG
GTCCAAAGCGAGCAAGAGAATCCCAGGACAGAAAGATCTTCAGGGGGCTAGAAATCTGTTGCTATGGGCC
CTTCACCAACATGCCCACAGATCAACTGGAATGGATGGTACAGCTGTGTGGTGCTTCTGTGGTGAAGGAG
CTTTCATCATTCACCCTTGGCACAGGTGTCCACCCAATTGTGGTTGTGCAGCCAGATGCCTGGACAGAGG
ACAATGGCTTCCATGCAATTGGGCAGATGTGTGAGGCACCTGTGGTGACCCGAGAGTGGGTGTTGGACAG
TGTAGCACTCTACCAGTGCCAGGAGCTGGACACCTACCTGATACCCCAGATCCCCCACAGCCACTACTAG
TAATGAACTAGTCCGTAACTTGAAAGTATTTCGATTTCTTGGCTTTATATATCTTGTGGAAAGGACGAAC
TGAACTGATCTTGGCGTTATAC
