>Addgene plasmid #144314 | TFORF1888 | depositor partial sequence | sequence record 285058 | Barcode
ACTGAACTGATCTTGGCGTTATAC
